Addgene plasmid #211578: pEGFP-N1-PARP1
Purpose: CMV driven PARP1-eGFP expressing construct with IRES-Neomycin selection
Depositing lab: Chris Lord. Depositing organization: Institute of Cancer Research. Publication: The ubiquitin-dependent ATPase p97 removes cytotoxic trapped PARP1 from chromatin. Krastev DB, Li S, Sun Y, Wicks AJ, Hoslett G, Weekes D, Badder LM, Knight EG, Marlow R, Pardo MC, Yu L, Talele TT, Bartek J, Choudhary JS, Pommier Y, Pettitt SJ, Tutt ANJ, Ramadan K, Lord CJ. Nat Cell Biol. 2022 Jan;24(1):62-73. doi: 10.1038/s41556-021-00807-6. Epub 2022 Jan 10. PubMed 35013556.
Backbone
  Vector backbone: pEGFP-N1
  Backbone manufacturer: Clontech
  Vector type: Mammalian Expression
  Selectable markers: Neomycin (select with G418)
Growth in bacteria
  Bacterial resistance: Kanamycin, 50 μg/mL
  Growth temperature: 37°C
  Growth strain: DH5alpha
  Copy number: Unknown
Gene/Insert
  Gene/Insert name: PARP1
  Species: H. sapiens (human)
  Entrez Gene: PARP1 (a.k.a. ADPRT, ADPRT 1, ADPRT1, ARTD1, PARP, PARP-1, PARS, PPOL, Poly-PARP, pADPRT-1)
  Promoter: CMV
  Tag / fusion protein: eGFP (C terminal on insert)
  Cloning method: Gibson Cloning
  Sequencing primers: 5′ CGCAAATGGGCGGTAGGCGTG
Terms and licenses: Academic/Nonprofit Terms; Industry Terms: Not Available to Industry
How to cite: pEGFP-N1-PARP1 was a gift from Chris Lord (Addgene plasmid # 211578 ; http://n2t.net/addgene:211578 ; RRID:Addgene_211578)
