[The description below was written by a language model from this plasmid's Addgene catalogue record and pLannotate feature annotations shown in this document.]
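Description:
pEGFP-N1-PARP1 is a mammalian expression plasmid built on the Clontech pEGFP-N1 backbone, carrying human PARP1 fused at its C terminus to eGFP. In the 7.8 kb full-sequence record, the CMV immediate early enhancer and promoter drive the PARP1 coding sequence, which runs through a short remnant of the multiple cloning site into EGFP and is terminated by the SV40 polyadenylation signal. A short fragment matching a FLAG epitope is annotated just upstream of PARP1, suggesting a possible N-terminal FLAG tag, although the catalogue entry lists only the eGFP fusion. The insert was introduced by Gibson cloning.

The plasmid replicates in E. coli from a high-copy ColE1/pUC-type origin and also carries an f1 origin. A single Tn5 NeoR/KanR gene serves both hosts. A bacterial promoter gives kanamycin resistance, while the SV40 early promoter with the HSV TK poly(A) signal gives G418 resistance in mammalian cells. The stated purpose describes "IRES-Neomycin" selection, but no IRES is annotated, and the marker appears as the standard separate SV40-driven cassette of pEGFP-N1.

A second, 6 kb sequencing record attached to this entry shows entirely different content: pVS1 replication functions, a T-DNA left border, 35S-derived plant promoters, mNeonGreen fragments and a NOS terminator. These are features of a plant binary vector, so this record does not appear to correspond to the construct described.

The plasmid suits transient or stable expression of fluorescent PARP1 for imaging its localisation and chromatin association. This matches the associated study of how trapped PARP1 is removed from chromatin.
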