Features (pLannotate 1.2.2; 16 found; start..end, strand, type, name):
     61..364     +  enhancer       CMV enhancer: human cytomegalovirus immediate early enhancer
    365..568     +  promoter       CMV promoter: human cytomegalovirus (CMV) immediate early promoter
    605..625     +  CDS            3xFLAG (fragment): three tandem FLAG® epitope tags
    648..3689    +  CDS            PARP1: PARP1_HUMAN - Also known as ADPRT From Homo sapiens (Human).
   3691..3718    +  misc_feature   MCS (fragment): multiple cloning site
   3726..4445    +  CDS            EGFP: the original enhanced GFP (Yang et al., 1996) mammalian codon-optimized
   4462..4545    +  CDS            large T antigen (fragment): large T antigen from SV40 (simian virus 40)
   4568..4689    +  polyA_signal   SV40 poly(A) signal: SV40 polyadenylation signal
   4723..5151    -  rep_origin     f1 ori (sequence partly withheld): f1 bacteriophage origin of replication; arrow indicates direction of (+) strand synthesis
   5178..5282    +  promoter       AmpR promoter: bla
   5284..5641    +  promoter       SV40 promoter: SV40 enhancer and early promoter
   5676..6470    +  CDS            NeoR/KanR: aminoglycoside phosphotransferase from Tn5; aph(3')-II (or nptII); confers resistance to neomycin, kanamycin, and G418 (Geneticin®)
   6491..6643    +  CDS            ble (fragment): BLE_KLEPN - Experimental evidence at protein level: Swiss-Prot protein existence level 1. Binding protein with a strong affinity to the bleomycin family of antibiotics. Binds to CL990; an antimitotic-antibiotic compound. From Klebsiella pneumoniae.
   6702..6749    +  polyA_signal   HSV TK poly(A) signal: herpes simplex virus thymidine kinase polyadenylation signal (Cole and Stacy, 1985)
   6840..6856    -  polyA_signal   bGH poly(A) signal (fragment): bovine growth hormone polyadenylation signal
   7078..7666    +  rep_origin     ori: high-copy-number ColE1/pMB1/pBR322/pUC origin of replication
>Addgene plasmid #211578 | pEGFP-N1-PARP1 | addgene full sequence | sequence record 442097 | Addgene NGS Result
TAGTTATTAATAGTAATCAATTACGGGGTCATTAGTTCATAGCCCATATATGGAGTTCCGCGTTACATAA
CTTACGGTAAATGGCCCGCCTGGCTGACCGCCCAACGACCCCCGCCCATTGACGTCAATAATGACGTATG
TTCCCATAGTAACGCCAATAGGGACTTTCCATTGACGTCAATGGGTGGAGTATTTACGGTAAACTGCCCA
CTTGGCAGTACATCAAGTGTATCATATGCCAAGTACGCCCCCTATTGACGTCAATGACGGTAAATGGCCC
GCCTGGCATTATGCCCAGTACATGACCTTATGGGACTTTCCTACTTGGCAGTACATCTACGTATTAGTCA
TCGCTATTACCATGGTGATGCGGTTTTGGCAGTACATCAATGGGCGTGGATAGCGGTTTGACTCACGGGG
ATTTCCAAGTCTCCACCCCATTGACGTCAATGGGAGTTTGTTTTGGCACCAAAATCAACGGGACTTTCCA
AAATGTCGTAACAACTCCGCCCCATTGACGCAAATGGGCGGTAGGCGTGTACGGTGGGAGGTCTATATAA
GCAGAGCTGGTTTAGTGAACCGTCAGATCCGCTAGCGCCACCATGGACTACAAAGACGATGACGACAAGC
TTGCCGCCGCGAATTCAATGGCGGAGTCTTCGGATAAGCTCTATCGAGTCGAGTACGCCAAGAGCGGGCG
CGCCTCTTGCAAGAAATGCAGCGAGAGCATCCCCAAGGACTCGCTCCGGATGGCCATCATGGTGCAGTCG
CCCATGTTTGATGGAAAAGTCCCACACTGGTACCACTTCTCCTGCTTCTGGAAGGTGGGCCACTCCATCC
GGCACCCTGACGTTGAGGTGGATGGGTTCTCTGAGCTTCGGTGGGATGACCAGCAGAAAGTCAAGAAGAC
AGCGGAAGCTGGAGGAGTGACAGGCAAAGGCCAGGATGGAATTGGTAGCAAGGCAGAGAAGACTCTGGGT
GACTTTGCAGCAGAGTATGCCAAGTCCAACAGAAGTACGTGCAAGGGGTGTATGGAGAAGATAGAAAAGG
GCCAGGTGCGCCTGTCCAAGAAGATGGTGGACCCGGAGAAGCCACAGCTAGGCATGATTGACCGCTGGTA
CCATCCAGGCTGCTTTGTCAAGAACAGGGAGGAGCTGGGTTTCCGGCCCGAGTACAGTGCGAGTCAGCTC
AAGGGCTTCAGCCTCCTTGCTACAGAGGATAAAGAAGCCCTGAAGAAGCAGCTCCCAGGAGTCAAGAGTG
AAGGAAAGAGAAAAGGCGATGAGGTGGATGGAGTGGATGAAGTGGCGAAGAAGAAATCTAAAAAAGAAAA
AGACAAGGATAGTAAGCTTGAAAAAGCCCTAAAGGCTCAGAACGACCTGATCTGGAACATCAAGGACGAG
CTAAAGAAAGTGTGTTCAACTAATGACCTGAAGGAGCTACTCATCTTCAACAAGCAGCAAGTGCCTTCTG
GGGAGTCGGCGATCTTGGACCGAGTAGCTGATGGCATGGTGTTCGGTGCCCTCCTTCCCTGCGAGGAATG
CTCGGGTCAGCTGGTCTTCAAGAGCGATGCCTATTACTGCACTGGGGACGTCACTGCCTGGACCAAGTGT
ATGGTCAAGACACAGACACCCAACCGGAAGGAGTGGGTAACCCCAAAGGAATTCCGAGAAATCTCTTACC
TCAAGAAATTGAAGGTTAAAAAGCAGGACCGTATATTCCCCCCAGAAACCAGCGCCTCCGTGGCGGCCAC
GCCTCCGCCCTCCACAGCCTCGGCTCCTGCTGCTGTGAACTCCTCTGCTTCAGCAGATAAGCCATTATCC
AACATGAAGATCCTGACTCTCGGGAAGCTGTCCCGGAACAAGGATGAAGTGAAGGCCATGATTGAGAAAC
TCGGGGGGAAGTTGACGGGGACGGCCAACAAGGCTTCCCTGTGCATCAGCACCAAAAAGGAGGTGGAAAA
GATGAATAAGAAGATGGAGGAAGTAAAGGAAGCCAACATCCGAGTTGTGTCTGAGGACTTCCTCCAGGAC
GTCTCCGCCTCCACCAAGAGCCTTCAGGAGTTGTTCTTAGCGCACATCTTGTCCCCTTGGGGGGCAGAGG
TGAAGGCAGAGCCTGTTGAAGTTGTGGCCCCAAGAGGGAAGTCAGGGGCTGCGCTCTCCAAAAAAAGCAA
GGGCCAGGTCAAGGAGGAAGGTATCAACAAATCTGAAAAGAGAATGAAATTAACTCTTAAAGGAGGAGCA
GCTGTGGATCCTGATTCTGGACTGGAACACTCTGCGCATGTCCTGGAGAAAGGTGGGAAGGTCTTCAGTG
CCACCCTTGGCCTGGTGGACATCGTTAAAGGAACCAACTCCTACTACAAGCTGCAGCTTCTGGAGGACGA
CAAGGAAAACAGGTATTGGATATTCAGGTCCTGGGGCCGTGTGGGTACGGTGATCGGTAGCAACAAACTG
GAACAGATGCCGTCCAAGGAGGATGCCATTGAGCACTTCATGAAATTATATGAAGAAAAAACCGGGAACG
CTTGGCACTCCAAAAATTTCACGAAGTATCCCAAAAAGTTCTACCCCCTGGAGATTGACTATGGCCAGGA
TGAAGAGGCAGTGAAGAAGCTGACAGTAAATCCTGGCACCAAGTCCAAGCTCCCCAAGCCAGTTCAGGAC
CTCATCAAGATGATCTTTGATGTGGAAAGTATGAAGAAAGCCATGGTGGAGTATGAGATCGACCTTCAGA
AGATGCCCTTGGGGAAGCTGAGCAAAAGGCAGATCCAGGCCGCATACTCCATCCTCAGTGAGGTCCAGCA
GGCGGTGTCTCAGGGCAGCAGCGACTCTCAGATCCTGGATCTCTCAAATCGCTTTTACACCCTGATCCCC
CACGACTTTGGGATGAAGAAGCCTCCGCTCCTGAACAATGCAGACAGTGTGCAGGCCAAGGTGGAAATGC
TTGACAACCTGCTGGACATCGAGGTGGCCTACAGTCTGCTCAGGGGAGGGTCTGATGATAGCAGCAAGGA
TCCCATCGATGTCAACTATGAGAAGCTCAAAACTGACATTAAGGTGGTTGACAGAGATTCTGAAGAAGCC
GAGATCATCAGGAAGTATGTTAAGAACACTCATGCAACCACACACAATGCGTATGACTTGGAAGTCATCG
ATATCTTTAAGATAGAGCGTGAAGGCGAATGCCAGCGTTACAAGCCCTTTAAGCAGCTTCATAACCGAAG
ATTGCTGTGGCACGGGTCCAGGACCACCAACTTTGCTGGGATCCTGTCCCAGGGTCTTCGGATAGCCCCG
CCTGAAGCGCCCGTGACAGGCTACATGTTTGGTAAAGGGATCTATTTCGCTGACATGGTCTCCAAGAGTG
CCAACTACTGCCATACGTCTCAGGGAGACCCAATAGGCTTAATCCTGTTGGGAGAAGTTGCCCTTGGAAA
CATGTATGAACTGAAGCACGCTTCACATATCAGCAAGTTACCCAAGGGCAAGCACAGTGTCAAAGGTTTG
GGCAAAACTACCCCTGATCCTTCAGCTAACATTAGTCTGGATGGTGTAGACGTTCCTCTTGGGACCGGGA
TTTCATCTGGTGTGAATGACACCTCTCTACTATATAACGAGTACATTGTCTATGATATTGCTCAGGTAAA
TCTGAAGTATCTGCTGAAACTGAAATTCAATTTTAAGACCTCCCTGTGGTCGGTACCGCGGGCCCGGGAT
CCACCGGTCGCCACCATGGTGAGCAAGGGCGAGGAGCTGTTCACCGGGGTGGTGCCCATCCTGGTCGAGC
TGGACGGCGACGTAAACGGCCACAAGTTCAGCGTGTCCGGCGAGGGCGAGGGCGATGCCACCTACGGCAA
GCTGACCCTGAAGTTCATCTGCACCACCGGCAAGCTGCCCGTGCCCTGGCCCACCCTCGTGACCACCCTG
ACCTACGGCGTGCAGTGCTTCAGCCGCTACCCCGACCACATGAAGCAGCACGACTTCTTCAAGTCCGCCA
TGCCCGAAGGCTACGTCCAGGAGCGCACCATCTTCTTCAAGGACGACGGCAACTACAAGACCCGCGCCGA
GGTGAAGTTCGAGGGCGACACCCTGGTGAACCGCATCGAGCTGAAGGGCATCGACTTCAAGGAGGACGGC
AACATCCTGGGGCACAAGCTGGAGTACAACTACAACAGCCACAACGTCTATATCATGGCCGACAAGCAGA
AGAACGGCATCAAGGTGAACTTCAAGATCCGCCACAACATCGAGGACGGCAGCGTGCAGCTCGCCGACCA
CTACCAGCAGAACACCCCCATCGGCGACGGCCCCGTGCTGCTGCCCGACAACCACTACCTGAGCACCCAG
TCCGCCCTGAGCAAAGACCCCAACGAGAAGCGCGATCACATGGTCCTGCTGGAGTTCGTGACCGCCGCCG
GGATCACTCTCGGCATGGACGAGCTGTACAAGTAAAGCGGCCGCGACTCTAGATCATAATCAGCCATACC
ACATTTGTAGAGGTTTTACTTGCTTTAAAAAACCTCCCACACCTCCCCCTGAACCTGAAACATAAAATGA
ATGCAATTGTTGTTGTTAACTTGTTTATTGCAGCTTATAATGGTTACAAATAAAGCAATAGCATCACAAA
TTTCACAAATAAAGCATTTTTTTCACTGCATTCTAGTTGTGGTTTGTCCAAACTCATCAATGTATCTTAA
GGCGTAAATTGTAAGCGTTAATATTTTGTTAAAATTCGCGTTAAATTTTTGTTAAATCAGCTCATTTTTT
AACCAATAGGCCGAAATCGGCAAAATCCCTTATAAATCAAAAGAATAGACCGAGATAGGGT
[37 nt withheld, positions 4822-4858]
AAAGAACGTGGACTCCAACGTCAAAGG
[49 nt withheld, positions 4886-4934]
T
[91 nt withheld, positions 4936-5026]
G
[124 nt withheld, positions 5028-5151]
CAGGTGGCACTTTTCGGGGAAATGTGCGCGGAACCCCTATTTGTTTATTTTTCTAAATACATTCAAATAT
GTATCCGCTCATGAGACAATAACCCTGATAAATGCTTCAATAATATTGAAAAAGGAAGAGTCCTGAGGCG
GAAAGAACCAGCTGTGGAATGTGTGTCAGTTAGGGTGTGGAAAGTCCCCAGGCTCCCCAGCAGGCAGAAG
TATGCAAAGCATGCATCTCAATTAGTCAGCAACCAGGTGTGGAAAGTCCCCAGGCTCCCCAGCAGGCAGA
AGTATGCAAAGCATGCATCTCAATTAGTCAGCAACCATAGTCCCGCCCCTAACTCCGCCCATCCCGCCCC
TAACTCCGCCCAGTTCCGCCCATTCTCCGCCCCATGGCTGACTAATTTTTTTTATTTATGCAGAGGCCGA
GGCCGCCTCGGCCTCTGAGCTATTCCAGAAGTAGTGAGGAGGCTTTTTTGGAGGCCTAGGCTTTTGCAAA
GATCGATCAAGAGACAGGATGAGGATCGTTTCGCATGATTGAACAAGATGGATTGCACGCAGGTTCTCCG
GCCGCTTGGGTGGAGAGGCTATTCGGCTATGACTGGGCACAACAGACAATCGGCTGCTCTGATGCCGCCG
TGTTCCGGCTGTCAGCGCAGGGGCGCCCGGTTCTTTTTGTCAAGACCGACCTGTCCGGTGCCCTGAATGA
ACTGCAAGACGAGGCAGCGCGGCTATCGTGGCTGGCCACGACGGGCGTTCCTTGCGCAGCTGTGCTCGAC
GTTGTCACTGAAGCGGGAAGGGACTGGCTGCTATTGGGCGAAGTGCCGGGGCAGGATCTCCTGTCATCTC
ACCTTGCTCCTGCCGAGAAAGTATCCATCATGGCTGATGCAATGCGGCGGCTGCATACGCTTGATCCGGC
TACCTGCCCATTCGACCACCAAGCGAAACATCGCATCGAGCGAGCACGTACTCGGATGGAAGCCGGTCTT
GTCGATCAGGATGATCTGGACGAAGAGCATCAGGGGCTCGCGCCAGCCGAACTGTTCGCCAGGCTCAAGG
CGAGCATGCCCGACGGCGAGGATCTCGTCGTGACCCATGGCGATGCCTGCTTGCCGAATATCATGGTGGA
AAATGGCCGCTTTTCTGGATTCATCGACTGTGGCCGGCTGGGTGTGGCGGACCGCTATCAGGACATAGCG
TTGGCTACCCGTGATATTGCTGAAGAGCTTGGCGGCGAATGGGCTGACCGCTTCCTCGTGCTTTACGGTA
TCGCCGCTCCCGATTCGCAGCGCATCGCCTTCTATCGCCTTCTTGACGAGTTCTTCTGAGCGGGACTCTG
GGGTTCGAAATGACCGACCAAGCGACGCCCAACCTGCCATCACGAGATTTCGATTCCACCGCCGCCTTCT
ATGAAAGGTTGGGCTTCGGAATCGTTTTCCGGGACGCCGGCTGGATGATCCTCCAGCGCGGGGATCTCAT
GCTGGAGTTCTTCGCCCACCCTAGGGGGAGGCTAACTGAAACACGGAAGGAGACAATACCGGAAGGAACC
CGCGCTATGACGGCAATAAAAAGACAGAATAAAACGCACGGTGTTGGGTCGTTTGTTCATAAACGCGGGG
TTCGGTCCCAGGGCTGGCACTCTGTCGATACCCCACCGAGACCCCATTGGGGCCAATACGCCCGCGTTTC
TTCCTTTTCCCCACCCCACCCCCCAAGTTCGGGTGAAGGCCCAGGGCTCGCAGCCAACGTCGGGGCGGCA
GGCCCTGCCATAGCCTCAGGTTACTCATATATACTTTAGATTGATTTAAAACTTCATTTTTAATTTAAAA
GGATCTAGGTGAAGATCCTTTTTGATAATCTCATGACCAAAATCCCTTAACGTGAGTTTTCGTTCCACTG
AGCGTCAGACCCCGTAGAAAAGATCAAAGGATCTTCTTGAGATCCTTTTTTTCTGCGCGTAATCTGCTGC
TTGCAAACAAAAAAACCACCGCTACCAGCGGTGGTTTGTTTGCCGGATCAAGAGCTACCAACTCTTTTTC
CGAAGGTAACTGGCTTCAGCAGAGCGCAGATACCAAATACTGTTCTTCTAGTGTAGCCGTAGTTAGGCCA
CCACTTCAAGAACTCTGTAGCACCGCCTACATACCTCGCTCTGCTAATCCTGTTACCAGTGGCTGCTGCC
AGTGGCGATAAGTCGTGTCTTACCGGGTTGGACTCAAGACGATAGTTACCGGATAAGGCGCAGCGGTCGG
GCTGAACGGGGGGTTCGTGCACACAGCCCAGCTTGGAGCGAACGACCTACACCGAACTGAGATACCTACA
GCGTGAGCTATGAGAAAGCGCCACGCTTCCCGAAGGGAGAAAGGCGGACAGGTATCCGGTAAGCGGCAGG
GTCGGAACAGGAGAGCGCACGAGGGAGCTTCCAGGGGGAAACGCCTGGTATCTTTATAGTCCTGTCGGGT
TTCGCCACCTCTGACTTGAGCGTCGATTTTTGTGATGCTCGTCAGGGGGGCGGAGCCTATGGAAAAACGC
CAGCAACGCGGCCTTTTTACGGTTCCTGGCCTTTTGCTGGCCTTTTGCTCACATGTTCTTTCCTGCGTTA
TCCCCTGATTCTGTGGATAACCGTATTACCGCCATGCAT
