Features (pLannotate 1.2.2; 12 found; start..end, strand, type, name):
      1..589     +  rep_origin     ori: high-copy-number ColE1/pMB1/pBR322/pUC origin of replication
    831..1460    +  CDS            pVS1 StaA: stability protein from the Pseudomonas plasmid pVS1 (Heeb et al., 2000)
   1889..2962    +  CDS            pVS1 RepA: replication protein from the Pseudomonas plasmid pVS1 (Heeb et al., 2000)
   3028..3222    +  rep_origin     pVS1 oriV: origin of replication for the Pseudomonas plasmid pVS1 (Heeb et al., 2000)
   3389..3412    +  misc_feature   LB T-DNA repeat: left border repeat from octopine Ach5 T-DNA
   3425..3695    +  promoter       35SPPDK promoter (fragment): hybrid promoter consisting of the cauliflower mosaic virus 35S enhancer fused to the maize C4PPDK basal promoter (Yoo et al., 2007)
   3694..3740    +  promoter       minimal CaMV 35S promoter: minimal 35S promoter from cauliflower mosaic virus
   3771..3824    +  misc_feature   TMV Ω: translational enhancer from the tobacco mosaic virus 5'-leader sequence (Gallie et al., 1988)
   3850..4056    +  CDS            mNeonGreen (fragment): mNeonGreen is a basic (constitutively fluorescent) green/yellow fluorescent protein published in 2013, derived from Branchiostoma lanceolatum. It is reported to be a very rapidly-maturing monomer with moderate acid sensitivity.
   4133..4642    +  CDS            mNeonGreen (fragment): mNeonGreen is a basic (constitutively fluorescent) green/yellow fluorescent protein published in 2013, derived from Branchiostoma lanceolatum. It is reported to be a very rapidly-maturing monomer with moderate acid sensitivity.
   4652..4904    +  terminator     NOS terminator: nopaline synthase terminator and poly(A) signal
   5091..5906    +  CDS            KanR: aminoglycoside phosphotransferase; aph(3')-Ia; confers resistance to kanamycin in bacteria or G418 (Geneticin®) in eukaryotes
>Addgene plasmid #211578 | pEGFP-N1-PARP1 Sequencing Result | analyzer sequence | sequence record 438759
TTGAAATCCTTTTTTTCTGCGCGTAATCTGCTGCTTGCAAACAAAAAAACCACCGCTACCAGCGGTGGTT
TGTTTGCCGGATCAAGAGCTACCAACTCTTTTTCCGAAGGTAACTGGCTTCAGCAGAGCGCAGATACCAA
ATACTGTTCTTCTAGTGTAGCCGTAGTTAGGCCACCACTTCAAGAACTCTGTAGCACCGCCTACATACCT
CGCTCTGCTAATCCTGTTACCAGTGGCTGCTGCCAGTGGCGATAAGTCGTGTCTTACCGGGTTGGACTCA
AGACGATAGTTACCGGATAAGGCGCAGCGGTCGGGCTGAACGGGGGGTTCGTGCACACAGCCCAGCTTGG
AGCGAACGACCTACACCGAACTGAGATACCTACAGCGTGAGCTATGAGAAAGCGCCACGCTTCCCGAAGG
GAGAAAGGCGGACAGGTATCCGGTAAGCGGCAGGGTCGGAACAGGAGAGCGCACGAGGGAGCTTCCAGGG
GGAAACGCCTGGTATCTTTATAGTCCTGTCGGGTTTCGCCACCTCTGACTTGAGCGTCGATTTTTGTGAT
GCTCGTCAGGGGGGCGGAGCCTATGGAAAAACGCCAGCAACGCGGCCTTTTTACGGTTCCTGGCCTTTTG
CTGGCCTTTTGCTCACATGTTCTTTCCTGCGTTATCCCCTGATTCTGTGGATAACCGTATTACCGCCTTT
GAGTGATCTCTGAAGAAACCGAGCGCCGCCGTCTAAAAAGGTGATGTGTATTTGAGTAAAACAGCTTGCG
TCATGCGGTCGCTGCGTATATGATGCGATGAGTAAATAAACAAATACGCAAGGGGAACGCATGAAGGTTA
TCGCTGTACTTAACCAGAAAGGCGGGTCAGGCAAGACGACCATCGCAACCCATCTAGCCCGCGCCCTGCA
ACTCGCCGGGGCCGATGTTCTGTTAGTCGATTCCGATCCCCAGGGCAGTGCCCGCGATTGGGCGGCCGTG
CGGGAAGATCAACCGCTAACCGTTGTCGGCATCGACCGCCCGACGATTGACCGCGACGTGAAGGCCATCG
GCCGGCGCGACTTCGTAGTGATCGACGGAGCGCCCCAGGCGGCGGACTTGGCTGTGTCCGCGATCAAGGC
AGCCGACTTCGTGCTGATTCCGGTGCAGCCAAGCCCTTACGACATATGGGCCACCGCCGACCTGGTGGAG
CTGGTTAAGCAGCGCATTGAGGTCACGGATGGAAGGCTACAAGCGGCCTTTGTCGTGTCGCGGGCGATCA
AAGGCACGCGCATCGGCGGTGAGGTTGCCGAGGCGCTGGCCGGGTACGAGCTGCCCATTCTTGAGTCCCG
TATCACGCAGCGCGTGAGCTACCCAGGCACTGCCGCCGCCGGCACAACCGTTCTTGAATCAGAACCCGAG
GGCGACGCTGCCCGCGAGGTCCAGGCGCTGGCCGCTGAAATTAAATCAAAACTCATTTGAGTTAATGAGG
TAAAGAGAAAATGAGCAAAAGCACAAACACGCTAAGTGCCGGCCGTCCGAGCGCACGCAGCAGCAAGGCT
GCAACGTTGGCCAGCCTGGCAGACACGCCAGCCATGAAGCGGGTCAACTTTCAGTTGCCGGCGGAGGATC
ACACCAAGCTGAAGATGTACGCGGTACGCCAAGGCAAGACCATTACCGAGCTGCTATCTGAATACATCGC
GCAGCTACCAGAGTAAATGAGCAAATGAATAAATGAGTAGATGAATTTTAGCGGCTAAAGGAGGCGGCAT
GGAAAATCAAGAACAACCAGGCACCGACGCCGTGGAATGCCCCATGTGTGGAGGAACGGGCGGTTGGCCA
GGCGTAAGCGGCTGGGTTGTCTGCCGGCCCTGCAATGGCACTGGAACCCCCAAGCCCGAGGAATCGGCGT
GAGCGGTCGCAAACCATCCGGCCCGGTACAAATCGGCGCGGCGCTGGGTGATGACCTGGTGGAGAAGTTG
AAGGCCGCGCAGGCCGCCCAGCGGCAACGCATCGAGGCAGAAGCACGCCCCGGTGAATCGTGGCAAGCGG
CCGCTGATCGAATCCGCAAAGAATCCCGGCAACCGCCGGCAGCCGGTGCGCCGTCGATTAGGAAGCCGCC
CAAGGGCGACGAGCAACCAGATTTTTTCGTTCCGATGCTCTATGACGTGGGCACCCGCGATAGTCGCAGC
ATCATGGACGTGGCCGTTTTCCGTCTGTCGAAGCGTGACCGACGAGCTGGCGAGGTGATCCGCTACGAGC
TTCCAGACGGGCACGTAGAGGTTTCCGCAGGGCCGGCCGGCATGGCCAGTGTGTGGGATTACGACCTGGT
ACTGATGGCGGTTTCCCATCTAACCGAATCCATGAACCGATACCGGGAAGGGAAGGGAGACAAGCCCGGC
CGCGTGTTCCGTCCACACGTTGCGGACGTACTCAAGTTCTGCCGGCGAGCCGATGGCGGAAAGCAGAAAG
ACGACCTGGTAGAAACCTGCATTCGGTTAAACACCACGCACGTTGCCATGCAGCGTACGAAGAAGGCCAA
GAACGGCCGCCTGGTGACGGTATCCGAGGGTGAAGCCTTGATTAGCCGCTACAAGATCGTAAAGAGCGAA
ACCGGGCGGCCGGAGTACATCGAGATCGAGCTAGTTGATTGGATGTACCGCGAGATCACAGAAGGCAAGA
ACCCGGACGTGCTGACGGTTCACCCCGATTACTTTTTGATCGATCCCGGCATCGGCCGTTTTCTCTACCG
CCTGGCACGCCGCGCCGCAGGCAAGGCAGAAGCCAGATGGTTGTTCAAGACGATCTACGAACGCAGTGGC
AGCGCCGGAGAGTTCAAGAAGTTCTGTTTCACCGTGCGCAAGCTGATCGGGTCAAATGACCTGCCGGAGT
ACGATTTGAAGGAGGAGGCGGGGCAGGCTGGCCCGATCCTAGTCATGCGCTACCGCAACCTGATCGAGGG
CGAAGCATCCGCCGGTTCCTAATGTACGGAGCAGATGCTAGGGCAAATTGCCCTAGCAGGGGAAAAAGGT
CGAAAAGATCTCTTTCCTGTGGATAGCACGTACATTGGGAACCCAAAGCCGTACATTGGGAACCGGAACC
CGTACATTGGGAACCCAAAGCCGTACATTGGGAACCGGTCACACATGTAAGTGACTGATATAAAAGAGAA
AAAAGGCGATTTTTCCGCCTAAAACTCTTTAAAACTTATTAAAACTCTTAAAACCCGCCTGGCCTGTGCA
TAACTGTCTGGCCAGCGCACAGCCGAAGAGCTGCAAAAAGCGCCTACCCTTCGGTCGCTGCGCTCCCTAC
GCCCCGCCGCTTCGCGTCGGCCTATCGCGGCCGCTGGCCGCTCAAAAATGGCTGGCCTACGGCCAGGCAA
TCTGCTAGCGCGCGGACAAGCTAGGATTGGCAGGATATATTCAGTTGTAAATGATATCGCATGCGGAAAC
CTCCTCGGATTCCATTGCCCAGCTATCTGTCACTTTATTGAGAAGATAGTGGAAAAGGAAGGTGGCTCCT
ACAAATGCCATCATTGCGATAAAGGAAAGGCCATCGTTGAAGATGCCTCTGCCGACAGTGGTCCCAAAGA
TGGACCCCCACCCACGAGGAGCATCGTGGAAAAAGAAGACGTTCCAACCACGTCTTCAAAGCAAGTGGAT
TGATGTGATATCTCCACTGACGTAAGGGATGACGCACAATCCCACTATCCTTCGCAAGACCCTTCCTCTA
TATAAGGAAGTTCATTTCATTTGGAGAGGACACGCTCGAGTATAAGAGCTCATTTTTACAACAATTACCA
ACAACAACAAACAACAAACAACATTACAATTACATTTACAATTATCGATACATCGAGGGTACCGAATTCA
TGGTTTCCAAAGGTGAGGAAGATAATATGGCTAGTTTACCTGCCACACATGAGCTACACATATTCGGCAG
CATAAACGGTGTAGATTTTGATATGGTTGGACAAGGGACAGGTAATCCTAATGATGGATATGAGGAGTTG
AACCTCAAATCTACCAAGGGGGACCTTCAATTCTCCCCATGGATCCTAGTCCCTCACGTAAGTTTCATCT
ATCAACTCAAAACTTTATTTGTTAATGTTTGCTCCTCTGAATCGTTTTAATACTCTTTATGTTCTGAATT
AGATTGGATACGGCTTCCACCAGTACTTACCATACCCAGATGGAATGTCCCCTTTCCAAGCAGCCATGGT
TGACGGTTCCGGGTACCAGGTACATAGGACAATGCAATTTGAGGACGGGGCTTCTCTGACTGTGAATTAC
CGATATACCTATGAAGGCTCTCACATAAAGGGCGAAGCACAAGTGAAGGGCACCGGATTTCCTGCCGACG
GGCCTGTAATGACTAATAGCTTGACCGCCGCAGATTGGTGCAGGTCAAAAAAGACCTACCCAAATGACAA
GACAATAATCTCTACATTTAAGTGGAGCTACACTACAGGGAATGGTAAACGATATAGATCAACTGCTAGA
ACCACATATACCTTCGCTAAACCTATGGCAGCCAATTATCTGAAGAACCAGCCCATGTATGTGTTCCGAA
AGACTGAACTCAAGCATAGCAAAACCGAACTCAACTTCAAAGAGTGGCAAAAGGCTTTCACTGACGTGAT
GGGAATGGACGAGTTATATAAGTAACTGCAGGATCGTTCAAACATTTGGCAATAAAGTTTCTTAAGATTG
AATCCTGTTGCCGGTCTTGCGATGATTATCATATAATTTCTGTTGAATTACGTTAAGCATGTAATAATTA
ACATGTAATGCATGACGTTATTTATGAGATGGGTTTTTATGATTAGAGTCCCGCAATTATACATTTAATA
CGCGATAGAAAACAAAATATAGCGCGCAAACTAGGATAAATTATCGCGCGCGGTGTCATCTATGTTACTA
GATCGGGGAGCTCTGGCAGGATATATGCGGTTGTAATTCATTTTTATTGTCTAAATTTCTGTATTTGTTT
GTTTGCAATTAGATCCACGTTGTGTCTCAAAATCTCTGATGTTACATTGCACAAGATAAAAATATATCAT
CATGAACAATAAAACTGTCTGCTTACATAAACAGTAATACAAGGGGTGTTATGAGCCATATTCAACGGGA
AACGTCTTGTTCGAGGCCGCGATTAAATTCCAACATGGATGCTGATTTATATGGGTATAAATGGGCTCGC
GATAATGTCGGGCAATCAGGTGCGACAATCTACCGATTGTATGGGAAGCCCGATGCGCCAGAGTTGTTTC
TGAAACATGGCAAAGGTAGCGTTGCCAATGATGTTACAGATGAGATGGTCAGACTAAACTGGCTGACGGA
ATTTATGCCTCTTCCGACCATCAAGCATTTTATCCGTACTCCTGATGATGCATGGTTACTCACCACTGCG
ATCCCAGGGAAAACAGCATTCCAGGTATTAGAAGAATATCCTGATTCAGGTGAAAATATTGTTGATGCGC
TGGCAGTGTTCCTGCGCCGGTTGCATTCGATTCCTGTTTGTAATTGTCCTTTTAACAGCGATCGCGTATT
TCGTCTCGCTCAGGCGCAATCACGAATGAATAACGGTTTGGTTGATGCGAGTGATTTTGATGACGAGCGT
AATGGCTGGCCTGTTGAACAAGTCTGGAAAGAAATGCATAAACTTTTGCCATTCTCACCGGATTCAGTCG
TCACTCATGGTGATTTCTCACTTGATAACCTTATTTTTGACGAGGGGAAATTAATAGGTTGTATTGATGT
TGGACGAGTCGGAATCGCAGACCGATACCAGGATCTTGCCATCCTATGGAACTGCCTCGGTGAGTTTTCT
CCTTCATTACAGAAACGGCTTTTTCAAAAATATGGTATTGATAATCCTGATATGAATAAATTGCAGTTTC
ATTTGATGCTCGATGAGTTTTTCTAATCAGAATTGGTTAATTGGTTGTAACACTGGCAGAGCATTACGCT
GACTTGACGGGACGGCGGCTTTGTTGAATCAATTGATCTTC
